>Addgene plasmid #11463 | pcmvtag2Bmciap2 | addgene partial sequence | sequence record 18251 | T3 5'-GCAATTAACCCTCACTAAAGG-3'
ATGACGACGATAAGAGCCCGGGCGGATCCATGAACATGGTTCAAGACAGCGCCTTTCTAGCCAAGCTGAT
GAAGAGTGCTGACACCTTTGAGTTGAAGTATGACTTTTCCTGTGAGCTGTACCGATTGTCCACGTATTCA
GCTTTTCCCAGGGGAGTTCCTGTGTCAGAAAGGAGTCTGGCTCGTGCTGGCTTTTACTACACTGGTGCCA
ATGACAAGGTCAAGTGCTTCTGCTGTGGCCTGATGCTAGACAACTGGAAACAAGGGGACAGTCCCATGGA
GAAGCACAGAAAGTTGTACCCCAGCTGCAACTTTGTACAGACTTTGAATCCAGCCAACAGTCTGGAAGCT
AGTCCTCGGCCTTCTCTTCCTTCCACGGCGATGAGCACCATGCCTTTGAGCTTTGCAAGTTCTGAGAATA
CTGGCTATTTCAGTGGCTCTTACTCGAGCTTTCCCTCAGACCCTGTGAACTTCCGAGCAAATCAAGATTG
TCCTGCTTTGAGCACAAGTCCCTACCACTTTGCAATGAACACAGAGAAGGCCAGATTACTCACCTATGAA
ACATGGCCATTGTCTTTTCTGTCACCAGCAAAGCTGGCCAAAGCAGGCTTCTACTACATAGGACCTGGAG
ATAGAGTGGCCTGCTTTGCGTGCGATGGGAAACTGAGCAACTGGGAACGTAAGGATGATGCTATGTCAGA
GCACCAGAGGCATTTCCCCAGCTGTCCGTTCTTAAAAGACTTGGGTCAGTCTGCTTCGAGATACACTGTC
TCTAACCTGAGCATGCAGACACACGCAGCCCGTATTAGAACATTCTCTAACTGGCCTTCTAGTGCACTAG
TTCATTCCCAGGAACTTGCAAGTGCGGGCTTTTATTATACAGGACACAGTGATGATGTCAAGTGTTTTTG
CTGTGATGGTGGGCTGAAGTGCTGGGAATCTGGAGA
