>Addgene plasmid #11463 | pcmvtag2Bmciap2 | addgene partial sequence | sequence record 45145 | pBluescriptKS
GATCAGGAGAGAATGTGCGCACTGTGCCCTTGACGGTCCCTCTACAGATGGGACACTTCCTCAGAGAGGG
AGCGCAGTCTTTGCACACGACCAGATGGCCACAGGGAATGAACACGATGGATACCTCTCGGTCCATACAC
ACTTTACACATTCTTTCCTCCTGGAGTTTCCGCAACTGTTCTTCCATTGGTAGAGCTGCAATGTCATCTG
TGGGAAGACTCCTAATGTCCTGTTGCACAAATATATCTCTGTATAACGCAGGGTCAATTTCCCGAAGGGA
GTTTCTGAATGAGGTTGCTGCAGTGTTTCCTTTTGCTAACACAGTATCAATCAGTGTGCTTGCTTGTAAG
GTGTGTGGTTTCTGTTTCACAGCATTGCACTCCTGTTCAGTGATGGCCCTTGCACTTAGGAGGCAATACA
GCATTGGTGTCACACACGTCAAATGTTGGAAAAGCACCATTTTGTTCTTCCAGATTAGTGCTAGATCATC
TGACTCCTCCTCCTCGGCCGCCTGCTCCATCTGCTCCTCTCTCATCTCGTCTTCTGCTTCGAGTAAGCCT
ATAACGAGGTCACTGACGGTCCTGTAGTTCTCACCAGTGGCCAGGATCTGCCACTGAACCGTCTGTCTCA
CCAGGCTCCTACTGAAGCCCATTTCCAAGGCTGCTTTAACCACAGGCGTGCTCATCATGACGACATCTTC
CGAACTTTCTCCAGGGCCAAAATGCACGATTGCTGCGTCTGCATTCTCATCTTCTGGGGAGTCTGACGTA
GATAATAGCTGCTCAAGTAGATGAGGATAGCCAGCTTGAACTTGGCTGACA
