[The description below was written by a language model from this plasmid's Addgene catalogue record.]
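Description:
pcmvtag2Bmciap2 is a mammalian expression plasmid built on the pcmvtag2B backbone (recorded as about 6 kb without insert) that carries the mouse Birc3 coding sequence, which encodes the inhibitor-of-apoptosis protein c-IAP2. The insert of roughly 1.7 kb was placed between the BamHI and EcoRI sites of the vector, both of which remain intact, so the fragment can be excised or verified by digestion. It sits in frame behind a backbone-encoded FLAG epitope, giving an N-terminally FLAG-tagged c-IAP2. The plasmid is propagated in E. coli under kanamycin selection and is listed as low copy. T3 and T7 primer sites flank the cloning region for sequencing. The record does not explicitly state the promoter, origin of replication or any mammalian selection marker, although the backbone name implies CMV-driven expression. No feature table is provided to confirm these elements.

The construct is suited to transient expression of epitope-tagged mouse c-IAP2 in cultured mammalian cells, where the FLAG tag allows detection by immunoblotting or recovery by immunoprecipitation without a c-IAP2-specific antibody. The associated study concerned posttranscriptional downregulation of c-IAP2 by the ubiquitin ligase c-IAP1, so the plasmid fits experiments that examine c-IAP2 protein levels, stability and ubiquitin-dependent regulation. The depositor notes four amino-acid substitutions in the insert (R398W, D419E, R445W and I591V). The depositing lab is unaware of any effect they have on function, but they should be borne in mind when interpreting results or using the clone as a wild-type reference.
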