Addgene plasmid #11463: pcmvtag2Bmciap2
Depositing lab: Jon Ashwell. Publication: Posttranscriptional downregulation of c-IAP2 by the ubiquitin protein ligase c-IAP1 in vivo. Conze DB, Albert L, Ferrick DA, Goeddel DV, Yeh WC, Mak T, Ashwell JD. Mol Cell Biol. 2005 Apr . 25(8):3348-56. 10.1128/MCB.25.8.3348-3356.2005 PubMed 15798218.
Backbone
  Vector backbone: pcmvtag2B
  Backbone size w/o insert (bp): 6000
  Vector type: Mammalian Expression
Growth in bacteria
  Bacterial resistance: Kanamycin, 50 μg/mL
  Growth temperature: 37°C
  Growth strain: DH5alpha
  Copy number: Low Copy
Gene/Insert
  Gene/Insert name: mciap2 (alt name: Birc3)
  Species: M. musculus (mouse)
  Insert size (bp): 1700
  Entrez Gene: Birc3 (a.k.a. A, AW107670, Api1, Api2, Birc2, C-IAP2, HI, HIAP2, I, IAP1, IAP2, MI, MIAP1, MIAP2, MIH, MIHB, MIHC, RNF, RNF49, cI, cIA, cIAP-1, cIAP-2, cIAP1, cIAP2)
  Tag / fusion protein: flag (N terminal on backbone)
  Cloning method: Restriction Enzyme; 5′ cloning site BamH1 (not destroyed); 3′ cloning site EcoRI (not destroyed)
  Sequencing primers: 5′ T3; 3′ T7
Terms and licenses: Academic/Nonprofit Terms; Industry Terms: Not Available to Industry
Depositor comments: Please note that there are several additional mutations in this construct - R398W, D419E, R445W and I591V. The depositing lab is unaware of any effects these mutations may have on plasmid function.
How to cite: pcmvtag2Bmciap2 was a gift from Jon Ashwell (Addgene plasmid # 11463 ; http://n2t.net/addgene:11463 ; RRID:Addgene_11463)
